Addgene plasmid #225814: pGLU_101
Purpose: RS421 library variant 14434
Depositing lab: Nili Ostrov. Depositing organization: Cultivarium, Convergent Research. Publication: A scalable transposon mutagenesis system for non-model bacteria. Gilbert C, Leung J, Crits-Christoph A, Kang SC, Esmurria A, Fenn K, Brumwell SL, Martin-Moldes Z, Mendler K, Barnum TP, Nguyen M-A, Lee HH, Ostrov N. bioRxiv 2025.12.22.696024 10.64898/2025.12.22.696024.
Backbone
  Vector backbone: N/A
  Vector type: Synthetic Biology
Growth in bacteria
  Bacterial resistance: Chloramphenicol, 25 μg/mL
  Growth temperature: 37°C
  Growth strain: DH5alpha
  Copy number: High Copy
Gene/Insert
  Gene/Insert name: 14434_[Himar]
  Species: Streptococcus pyogenes M1 GAS
  Mutation: N/A
  Cloning method: Other
Terms and licenses: Academic/Nonprofit Terms; Industry Terms: Not Available to Industry
How to cite: pGLU_101 was a gift from Nili Ostrov (Addgene plasmid # 225814 ; http://n2t.net/addgene:225814 ; RRID:Addgene_225814)
