[The description below was written by a language model from this plasmid's Addgene catalogue record and pLannotate feature annotations shown in this document.]
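Description:
pGLU_101 is a small synthetic-biology plasmid of about 2.3 kb, catalogued as variant 14434 of the RS421 library and associated with work on a scalable transposon mutagenesis system for non-model bacteria. No named backbone is recorded. It is maintained in E. coli (DH5alpha) as a high-copy plasmid through a ColE1/pMB1/pUC-type origin of replication. Selection is by chloramphenicol, conferred by the cat gene (chloramphenicol acetyltransferase), which is driven by its native cat promoter and followed by the phage lambda t0 transcription terminator.

The insert is listed as "14434_[Himar]", with Streptococcus pyogenes M1 GAS given as the source species. The name suggests a library part intended for use with a Himar (mariner-family) transposon system. However, the record does not say what kind of element variant 14434 is, such as a promoter, another regulatory sequence, or a coding segment, and it does not explain how the part functions in the transposon design. The automated annotation does not identify the insert either. Apart from the origin and the resistance cassette, it finds only a short lac operator fragment and a short lacZα fragment. These are most likely remnants of a cloning site region rather than functional units. No transposase gene, inverted repeats, or conjugation elements are annotated. The unannotated stretches, mainly the region upstream of the origin and the sequence around the lac fragments, presumably contain the library variant. The plasmid is best regarded as a storage or part vector holding one member of a larger library used to build or test transposon mutagenesis constructs.
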