Features (pLannotate 1.2.2; 6 found; start..end, strand, type, name):
    379..394     -  protein_bind   lac operator (fragment): The lac repressor binds to the lac operator to inhibit transcription in E. coli. This inhibition can be relieved by adding lactose or isopropyl-β-D-thiogalactopyranoside (IPTG). lac repressor encoded by lacI
    545..1133    -  rep_origin     ori: high-copy-number ColE1/pMB1/pBR322/pUC origin of replication
   1266..1360    -  terminator     lambda t0 terminator: transcription terminator from phage lambda
   1384..2040    -  CDS            cat: CAT_ECOLX - Experimental evidence at protein level: Swiss-Prot protein existence level 1. This enzyme is an effector of chloramphenicol resistance in bacteria. From Escherichia coli. This protein is used as a marker in many commonly used cloning vectors, such as pACYC184.
   2041..2143    -  promoter       cat promoter: promoter of the E. coli cat gene encoding chloramphenicol acetyltransferase
   2218..2261    -  CDS            lacZα (fragment): LacZα fragment of β-galactosidase; lacZ fragment
>Addgene plasmid #225814 | pGLU_101 | addgene full sequence | sequence record 446911 | Addgene NGS Result
GTATCGCAGGTCTCACCATTAGTATTCTCTCCTTAATAAATTATTTCGTTAATGTTTTCATTATAAAACA
AAGGCGATTATTAGTAAAGGTCAGCTTTTTAAGAGTTGTTTAGTTTGTGACCTCTCCTTAACCTCATTCT
TCTATACATAAAAGAGAGAACCGACTGGTTCTCTCTTGATGTTCTAACAGGTTGGATGATAAGTCCCCGG
TCTAGGGTCACGCGTAGGACGCGTCGAGTAGGGTATCAGAGGACAAGGGAGTGGCGTATGAGACCGTCAG
GCACGATCGAGCATGCTAGAAGGCTAGGTGGAGGCTCAGTGATGATAAGTCTGCGATGGTGGATGCATGT
GTCATGGTCATAGCTGTTTCCTGTGTGAAATTGTTATCCGCTCAGAGGGCACAATCCTATTCCGCGCTAT
CCGACAATCTCCAAGACATTAGGTGGAGTTCAGTTCGGCGTATGGCATATGTCGCTGGAAAGAACATGTG
AGCAAAAGGCCAGCAAAAGGCCAGGAACCGTAAAAAGGCCGCGTTGCTGGCGTTTTTCCATAGGCTCCGC
CCCCCTGACGAGCATCACAAAAATCGACGCTCAAGTCAGAGGTGGCGAAACCCGACAGGACTATAAAGAT
ACCAGGCGTTTCCCCCTGGAAGCTCCCTCGTGCGCTCTCCTGTTCCGACCCTGCCGCTTACCGGATACCT
GTCCGCCTTTCTCCCTTCGGGAAGCGTGGCGCTTTCTCATAGCTCACGCTGTAGGTATCTCAGTTCGGTG
TAGGTCGTTCGCTCCAAGCTGGGCTGTGTGCGCGAACCCCCCGTTCAGCCCGACCGCTGCGCCTTATCCG
GTAACTATCGTCTTGAGTCCAACCCGGTAAGACACGACTTATCGCCACTGGCAGCAGCCACTGGTAACAG
GATTAGCAGAGCGAGGTATGTAGGCGGTGCTACAGAGTTCTTGAAGTGGTGGCCTAACTACGGCTACACT
AGAAGAACAGTATTTGGTATCTGCGCTCTGCTGAAGCCAGTTACCTTCGGAAAAAGAGTTGGTAGCTCTT
GATCCGGCAAACAAACCACCGCTGGTAGCGGTGGTTTTTTTGTTTGCAAGCAGCAGATTACGCGCAGAAA
AAAAGGATCTCAAGAAGATCCTTTGATCTTTTCTACGGGGTCTGACGCTCTATTCAACAAAGCCGCCGTC
CCGTCAAGTCAGCGTAAATGGGTAGGGGGCTTCAAATCGTCCCCCCATACGATATAAGTTGTTACTAGTG
CTTGGATTCTCACCAATAAAAAACGCCCGGCGGCAACCGAGCGTTCTGAACAAATCCAGATGGAGTTCTG
AGGTCATTACTGGATCTATCAACAGGAGTCCAAGCGAGCTCGATATCAAATTACGCCCCGCCCTGCCACT
CATCGCAGTACTGTTGTAATTCATTAAGCATTCTGCCGACATGGAAGCCATCACAAACGGCATGATGAAC
CTGAATCGCCAGCGGCATCAGCACCTTGTCGCCTTGCGTATAATATTTGCCCATGGTGAAAACGGGGGCG
AAGAAGTTGTCCATATTGGCCACGTTTAAATCAAAACTGGTGAAACTCACCCAGGGATTGGCTGAGACGA
AAAACATATTCTCAATAAACCCTTTAGGGAAATAGGCCAGGTTTTCACCGTAACACGCCACATCTTGCGA
ATATATGTGTAGAAACTGCCGGAAATCGTCGTGGTATTCACTCCAGAGCGATGAAAACGTTTCAGTTTGC
TCATGGAAAACGGTGTAACAAGGGTGAACACTATCCCATATCACCAGCTCACCGTCTTTCATTGCCATAC
GAAATTCCGGATGAGCATTCATCAGGCGGGCAAGAATGTGAATAAAGGCCGGATAAAACTTGTGCTTATT
TTTCTTTACGGTCTTTAAAAAGGCCGTAATATCCAGCTGAACGGTCTGGTTATAGGTACATTGAGCAACT
GACTGAAATGCCTCAAAATGTTCTTTACGATGCCATTGGGATATATCAACGGTGGTATATCCAGTGATTT
TTTTCTCCATTTTAGCTTCCTTAGCTCCTGAAAATCTCGATAACTCAAAAAATACGCCCGGTAGTGATCT
TATTTCATTATGGTGAAAGTTGGAACCTCTTACGTGCCGATCAACGTCTCATTGATACCTGAAACAAAAC
CCATCGTACGGCCAAGGAAGTCTCCAATAACTGTGATCCACCACAAGCGCCAGGGTTTTCCCAGTCACGA
CGTTGTAAAACGACGGCCAGTCATGCATAATCCGCACGCATCTGGAATAAGGAAGTGCCATTCCGCCTGA
CCT
